>Addgene plasmid #229065 | pAAV CAG Barcode4 | addgene full sequence | sequence record 455089 | Addgene NGS Result
GAAGATCCTTTGATCTTTTCTACGGGGTCTGACGCTCAGTGGAACGAAAACTCACGTTAAGGGATTTTGG
TCATGAGATTATCAAAAAGGATCTTCACCTAGATCCTTTTAAATTAAAAATGAAGTTTTAAATCAATCTA
AAGTATATATGAGTAAACTTGGTCTGACAGTTACCAATGCTTAATCAGTGAGGCACCTATCTCAGCGATC
TGTCTATTTCGTTCATCCATAGTTGCCTGACTCCCCGTCGTGTAGATAACTACGATACGGGAGGGCTTAC
CATCTGGCCCCAGTGCTGCAATGATACCGCGAGACCCACGCTCACCGGCTCCAGATTTATCAGCAATAAA
CCAGCCAGCCGGAAGGGCCGAGCGCAGAAGTGGTCCTGCAACTTTATCCGCCTCCATCCAGTCTATTAAT
TGTTGCCGGGAAGCTAGAGTAAGTAGTTCGCCAGTTAATAGTTTGCGCAACGTTGTTGCCATTGCTACAG
GCATCGTGGTGTCACGCTCGTCGTTTGGTATGGCTTCATTCAGCTCCGGTTCCCAACGATCAAGGCGAGT
TACATGATCCCCCATGTTGTGCAAAAAAGCGGTTAGCTCCTTCGGTCCTCCGATCGTTGTCAGAAGTAAG
TTGGCCGCAGTGTTATCACTCATGGTTATGGCAGCACTGCATAATTCTCTTACTGTCATGCCATCCGTAA
GATGCTTTTCTGTGACTGGTGAGTACTCAACCAAGTCATTCTGAGAATAGTGTATGCGGCGACCGAGTTG
CTCTTGCCCGGCGTCAATACGGGATAATACCGCGCCACATAGCAGAACTTTAAAAGTGCTCATCATTGGA
AAACGTTCTTCGGGGCGAAAACTCTCAAGGATCTTACCGCTGTTGAGATCCAGTTCGATGTAACCCACTC
GTGCACCCAACTGATCTTCAGCATCTTTTACTTTCACCAGCGTTTCTGGGTGAGCAAAAACAGGAAGGCA
AAATGCCGCAAAAAAGGGAATAAGGGCGACACGGAAATGTTGAATACTCATACTCTTCCTTTTTCAATAT
TATTGAAGCATTTATCAGGGTTATTGTCTCATGAGCGGATACATATTTGAATGTATTTAGAAAAATAAAC
AAATAGGGGTTCCGCGCACATTTCCCCGAAAAGTGCCACCTAAATTGTAAGCGTTAATATTTTGTTAAAA
TTCGCGTTAAATTTTTGTTAAATCAGCTCATTTTTTAACCAATAGGCCGAAATCGGCAAAATCCCTTATA
AATCAAAAGAATAGACCGAGATAGGGT
[37 nt withheld, positions 1288-1324]
AAAGAACGTGGACTCCAACGTCAAAGG
[49 nt withheld, positions 1352-1400]
T
[91 nt withheld, positions 1402-1492]
G
[124 nt withheld, positions 1494-1617]
CCCATTCGCCATTCAGGCTGCGCAACTGTTGGGAAGGGCGATCGGTGCGGGCCTCTTCGCTATTACGCCA
GCTGCGCGCTCGCTCGCTCACTGAGGCCGCCCGGGCAAAGCCCGGGCGTCGGGCGACCTTTGGTCGCCCG
GCCTCAGTGAGCGAGCGAGCGCGCAGAGAGGGAGTGGCCAACTCCATCACTAGGGGTTCCTTGTAGTTAA
TGATTAACCCGCCATGCTACTTATCTACGTAGCCATGCTCTAGGAAGAGTACCATTGACGTCAATAATGA
CGTATGTTCCCATAGTAACGCCAATAGGGACTTTCCATTGACGTCAATGGGTGGAGTATTTACGGTAAAC
TGCCCACTTGGCAGTACATCAAGTGTATCATATGCCAAGTACGCCCCCTATTGACGTCAATGACGGTAAA
TGGCCCGCCTGGCATTATGCCCAGTACATGACCTTATGGGACTTTCCTACTTGGCAGTACATCTACGTAT
TAGTCATCGCTATTACCATGGTCGAGGTGAGCCCCACGTTCTGCTTCACTCTCCCCATCTCCCCCCCCTC
CCCACCCCCAATTTTGTATTTATTTATTTTTTAATTATTTTGTGCAGCGATGGGGGCGGGGGGGGGGGGG
GGGGGCGCGCGCSGGGGGGGGGGGGGGGGGGSGRGGGGSGGGGSGGGGSGRGGCGGAGAGGTGCGGCGGC
AGCCAATCAGAGCGGCGCGCTCCGAAAGTTTCCTTTTATGGCGAGGCGGCGGCGGCGGCGGCCCTATAAA
AAGCGAAGCGCGCGGCGGGCGGGAGTCGCTGCGCGCTGCCTTCGCCCCGTGCCCCGCTCCGCCGCCGCCT
CGCGCCGCCCGCCCCGGCTCTGACTGACCGCGTTACTCCCACAGGTGAGCGGGCGGGACGGCCCTTCTCC
TCCGGGCTGTAATTAGCGCTTGGTTTAATGACGGCTTGTTTCTTTTCTGTGGCTGCGTGAAAGCCTTGAG
GGGCTCCGGGAGGGCCCTTTGTGCGGGGGGAGCGGCTCGGGGCTGTCCGCGGGGGGACGGCTGCCTTCGG
GGGGGACGGGGCAGGGCGGGGTTCGGCTTCTGGCGTGTGACCGGCGGCTCTAGAGCCTCTGCTAACCATG
TTCATGCCTTCTTCTTTTTCCTACAGCTCCTGGGCAACGTGCTGGTTATTGTGCTGTCTCATCATTTTGG
CAAAGAATTGGATCCGCCACCACTAGTGCCACCATGGCCCGACCTCCGGGTCCACGTTTCTCCAAGAACC
TGGTATACTTGCCAGCGGGATTGGGAGAAATCGGACCAGACTTTGTTCTCGGAAGGATCGTTGCGATCTC
GTACGAGAGGGAACGAACAGCTTGGTATCTGTATCGCGCGTCCAAATAATAATAAGCTAGCAAGCTTATC
GATAATCAACCTCTGGATTACAAAATTTGTGAAAGATTGACTGGTATTCTTAACTATGTTGCTCCTTTTA
CGCTATGTGGATACGCTGCTTTAATGCCTTTGTATCATGCTATTGCTTCCCGTATGGCTTTCATTTTCTC
CTCCTTGTATAAATCCTGGTTGCTGTCTCTTTATGAGGAGTTGTGGCCCGTTGTCAGGCAACGTGGCGTG
GTGTGCACTGTGTTTGCTGACGCAACCCCCACTGGTTGGGGCATTGCCACCACCTGTCAGCTCCTTTCCG
GGACTTTCGCTTTCCCCCTCCCTATTGCCACGGCGGAACTCATCGCCGCCTGCCTTGCCCGCTGCTGGAC
AGGGGCTCGGCTGTTGGGCACTGACAATTCCGTGGTGTTGTCGGGGAAATCATCGTCCTTTCCTTGGCTG
CTCGCCTGTGTTGCCACCTGGATTCTGCGCGGGACGTCCTTCTGCTACGTCCCTTCGGCCCTCAATCCAG
CGGACCTTCCTTCCCGCGGCCTGCTGCCGGCTCTGCGGCCTCTTCCGCGTCTTCGCCTTCGCCCTCAGAC
GAGTCGGATCTCCCTTTGGGCCGCCTCCCCGCATCGATACCGTCGACCCGGGCGGCCGCTTCGAGCAGAC
ATGATAAGATACATTGATGAGTTTGGACAAACCACAACTAGAATGCAGTGAAAAAAATGCTTTATTTGTG
AAATTTGTGATGCTATTGCTTTATTTGTAACCATTATAAGCTGCAATAAACAAGTTAACAACAACAATTG
CATTCATTTTATGTTTCAGGTTCAGGGGGAGATGTGGGAGGTTTTTTAAAGCAAGTAAAACCTCTACAAA
TGTGGTAAAATCGATAAGGATCTTCCTAGAGCATGGCTACGTAGATAAGTAGCATGGCGGGTTAATCATT
AACTACAAGGAACCCCTAGTGATGGAGTTGGCCACTCCCTCTCTGCGCGCTCGCTCACTGAGGCCGGGCG
ACCAAAGGTCGCCCGACGCCCGGGCTTTGCCCGGGCGGCCTCAGTGAGCGAGCGAGCGCGCAGCTGCATT
AATGAATCGGCCAACGCGCGGGGAGAGGCGGTTTGCGTATTGGGCGCTCTTCCGCTTCCTCGCTCACTGA
CTCGCTGCGCTCGGTCGTTCGGCTGCGGCGAGCGGTATCAGCTCACTCAAAGGCGGTAATACGGTTATCC
ACAGAATCAGGGGATAACGCAGGAAAGAACATGTGAGCAAAAGGCCAGCAAAAGGCCAGGAACCGTAAAA
AGGCCGCGTTGCTGGCGTTTTTCCATAGGCTCCGCCCCCCTGACGAGCATCACAAAAATCGACGCTCAAG
TCAGAGGTGGCGAAACCCGACAGGACTATAAAGATACCAGGCGTTTCCCCCTGGAAGCTCCCTCGTGCGC
TCTCCTGTTCCGACCCTGCCGCTTACCGGATACCTGTCCGCCTTTCTCCCTTCGGGAAGCGTGGCGCTTT
CTCATAGCTCACGCTGTAGGTATCTCAGTTCGGTGTAGGTCGTTCGCTCCAAGCTGGGCTGTGTGCACGA
ACCCCCCGTTCAGCCCGACCGCTGCGCCTTATCCGGTAACTATCGTCTTGAGTCCAACCCGGTAAGACAC
GACTTATCGCCACTGGCAGCAGCCACTGGTAACAGGATTAGCAGAGCGAGGTATGTAGGCGGTGCTACAG
AGTTCTTGAAGTGGTGGCCTAACTACGGCTACACTAGAAGAACAGTATTTGGTATCTGCGCTCTGCTGAA
GCCAGTTACCTTCGGAAAAAGAGTTGGTAGCTCTTGATCCGGCAAACAAACCACCGCTGGTAGCGGTGGT
TTTTTTGTTTGCAAGCAGCAGATTACGCGCAGAAAAAAAGGATCTCAA
Features (pLannotate 1.2.2; 16 found; start..end, strand, type, name):
    171..1031    -  CDS            AmpR: β-lactamase; bla; confers resistance to ampicillin, carbenicillin, and related antibiotics
   1032..1136    -  promoter       AmpR promoter: bla
   1189..1617    -  rep_origin     f1 ori (sequence partly withheld): f1 bacteriophage origin of replication; arrow indicates direction of (+) strand synthesis
   1622..1691    -  CDS            lacZα (fragment): LacZα fragment of β-galactosidase; lacZ fragment
   1686..1818    -  repeat_region  AAV2 ITR (fragment): inverted terminal repeat of adeno-associated virus serotype 2 inverted
   1879..2127    +  enhancer       CMV enhancer (fragment): human cytomegalovirus immediate early enhancer
   2129..2408    +  promoter       chicken β-actin promoter: No description available
   2409..2544    +  intron         hybrid intron (fragment): hybrid between chicken β-actin (CBA) and minute virus of mice (MMV) introns (Gray et al., 2011)
   2633..2763    +  intron         chimeric intron (fragment): chimera between introns from chicken β-actin and rabbit β-globin
   2761..2823    +  CDS            HBB (fragment): HBB_LEPEU - Experimental evidence at protein level: Swiss-Prot protein existence level 1. Involved in oxygen transport from the lung to the various peripheral tissues. From Lepus europaeus (European hare).
   3021..3609    +  misc_feature   WPRE: woodchuck hepatitis virus posttranscriptional regulatory element
   3652..3773    -  polyA_signal   SV40 poly(A) signal: SV40 polyadenylation signal
   3796..3864    -  CDS            large T antigen (fragment): large T antigen from SV40 (simian virus 40)
   3935..4064    +  repeat_region  AAV2 ITR: inverted terminal repeat of adeno-associated virus serotype 2 inverted
   4058..4114    -  CDS            lacI (fragment): lac repressor; lacI; The lac repressor binds to the lac operator to inhibit transcription in E. coli. This inhibition can be relieved by adding lactose or isopropyl-β-D-thiogalactopyranoside (IPTG).
   4297..4885    -  rep_origin     ori: high-copy-number ColE1/pMB1/pBR322/pUC origin of replication
