[The description below was written by a language model from this plasmid's Addgene catalogue record and pLannotate feature annotations shown in this document.]
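Description:
pAAV CAG Barcode4 is an adeno-associated virus transfer plasmid of about 4.9 kb, built on a pAAV backbone and carrying a synthetic barcode sequence under a CAG promoter. It is propagated in E. coli through a high-copy ColE1/pUC-type origin and selected with ampicillin via the β-lactamase gene and its native promoter. The backbone also contains an f1 phage origin. The recommended host is a recombination-deficient strain, which is a common choice for keeping the repeat-rich AAV inverted terminal repeats intact.

The expression cassette lies between two AAV2 ITRs, which are the cis elements needed for replication and packaging of the intervening DNA into AAV particles when rep, cap and helper functions are supplied in trans. The CAG promoter is annotated in its usual parts: a CMV immediate-early enhancer fragment, the chicken β-actin promoter, and a chimeric chicken β-actin/rabbit β-globin intron. The short "HBB" hit is probably the β-globin-derived end of that intron region rather than an intended coding sequence. The barcode is not annotated in the feature table, but the unannotated gap between the promoter/intron and the WPRE is the likely position of the roughly 160-nt synthetic insert. The depositor recorded the barcode in the gRNA field, though it is a barcode rather than a guide. Downstream, the WPRE enhances transcript stability and expression, and an SV40 polyadenylation signal terminates the message. The small lacZα, lacI and large T antigen fragments appear to be backbone remnants.

The stated purpose is expression mapping. Strong ubiquitous transcription would produce an abundant, identifiable barcode RNA in transduced cells. The name suggests it is one of a numbered series of barcode vectors, but the record gives no detection method.
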