Addgene plasmid #229065: pAAV CAG Barcode4
Purpose: Expression mapping
Depositing lab: Scott Sternson. Depositing organization: University of California, San Diego (UCSD).
Backbone
  Vector backbone: pAAV
  Vector type: AAV
Growth in bacteria
  Bacterial resistance: Ampicillin, 100 μg/mL
  Growth temperature: 37°C
  Growth strain: NEB Stable
  Copy number: Unknown
Gene/Insert
  Gene/Insert name: CAG Barcode4
  gRNA/shRNA sequence: ATGGCCCGACCTCCGGGTCCACGTTTCTCCAAGAACCTGGTATACTTGCCAGCGGGATTGGGAGAAATCGGACCAGACTTTGTTCTCGGAAGGATCGTTGCGATCTCGTACGAGAGGGAACGAACAGCTTGGTATCTGTATCGCGCGTCCAAATAATAATAA
  Species: Synthetic
Terms and licenses: Academic/Nonprofit Terms; Industry Terms: Not Available to Industry
Depositor comments: Barcode sequence listed in "gRNA sequence" field.
How to cite: pAAV CAG Barcode4 was a gift from Scott Sternson (Addgene plasmid # 229065 ; http://n2t.net/addgene:229065 ; RRID:Addgene_229065)
